>Addgene plasmid #73403 | pETM6-Vv4CL-CmCHS-CmCHI | depositor full sequence | sequence record 135145 | Full Sequence
GGGGAATTGTGAGCGGATAACAATTCCCCTCTAGAAATAATTTTGTTTAACTTTAAGAAGGAGATATACA
TATGATTAGTATTGAAACGCAAAACCCGGATGTTAGCAACCTGGACACCTCGCACTCTATTCCGAAAATG
GCAAACCGTATTGATGACCATGTGTTTCGTTCTAAACTGCCGGAAATTCCGATCAGTAACCATCTGCCGC
TGCACACGTATTGCTTCGAAAATTACTCGCAGTTTGCAGACCGTCCGTGTCTGATTGTTGGCTCGACGAA
CAAAACCTATAGCTTCGCTGAAACCCATCTGATCTCTCGCAAAGTGGGCGCAGGTTTTGCTCACCTGGGT
CTGAAACAGGGCGATGTGGTTATGATTCTGCTGCAAAATTGCGCGGAATTTGCCTTCAGCTTTCTGGGTG
CGTCTATGGTTGGCGCCGTCACCACGACCGCAAACCCGTTCTACACGTCCGCGGAAATCTTCAAACAGCT
GAACGCATCAAAAGCTAAAATCGTCGTGACCCAGGCGCAATATGTGGATAAACTGCGCGACTACCCGGAT
GGTCAAGTTGCCAAAATTGGCGAAGGTTTCACGGTCATTACCATCGATGACCCGCCGGAAAACTGTATGC
ATTTTAGTGTTGTCTCCGAAGCGAACGAAAGCGAACTGCCGGAAGTCTCAATTAATTCGGATGACCCGGT
GGCCCTGCCGTTTAGCTCTGGTACGACCGGCCTGCCGAAAGGCGTGGTTCTGACGCACAAATCACTGATC
ACCTCGGTCGCCCAGCAAGTGGATGGTGAAAACCCGAATCTGCATCTGACCCCGGATGACGTCGTGCTGT
GCGTGCTGCCGCTGTTCCACATTTATAGCCTGAACTCTGTTCTGCTGTGTAGTCTGCGTGCAGGTGCAGC
AGTGCTGCTGATGCAGAAATTTGAAATTGGTACCCTGCTGGAACTGATCCAACGTTACCGCGTGAGCGTT
GCAGCTGTTGTCCCGCCGCTGGTTCTGGCACTGGCTAAAAATCCGATGGTGGAATCGTTTGATCTGAGTT
CCATCCGTGTGGTTCTGAGCGGTGCAGCACCGCTGGGCAAAGAACTGGAAGCAGCTCTGCGTTCCCGCGT
TCCGCAGGCAGTCCTGGGCCAAGGTTATGGCATGACGGAAGCAGGCCCGGTGCTGTCAATGTGCCTGGGT
TTCGCTAAACAGCCGTTTCCGACGAAATCAGGTTCGTGTGGCACCGTCGTGCGTAACGCGGAACTGAAAG
TTGTGGATCCGGAAACCGGTTGCTCCCTGGGCCGTAATCAGCCGGGTGAAATTTGTATCCGCGGCCAGCA
AATTATGAAAGGTTATCTGAATGATCCGGAAGCGACGGCCTCTACCATTGACGTTGATGGCTGGCTGCAT
ACCGGTGACATCGGCTACGTGGATGACGATGAAGAAGTGTTCATTGTTGATCGCGTCAAAGAACTGATCA
AATTCAAAGGTTTTCAGGTTCCGCCGGCAGAACTGGAAGCTCTGCTGGTGTCTCACCCGTCCATTGCCGA
TGCGGCCGTGGTTCCGCAAAAAGACGATGTTGCTGGCGAAGTCCCGGTGGCGTTCGTCGTGCGTTCTAAC
GGTTTTGAACTGACCGAAGAAGCAGTGAAAGAATTCATCAGTAAACAGGTTGTCTTTTATAAACGCCTGC
ATAAAGTGTACTTTGTTCACGCGATTCCGAAAAGCCCGTCTGGCAAAATCCTGCGTAAAGATCTGCGCGC
GAAACTGGCCGAAAAAACCCCGGAACCGAACGGCGGTGGCGGTAGTGGCGGTGGCGGTTCCGGCGGTGGC
GGTTCACTGGTGGGTGCCCTGATGCATGTTATGCAGAAACGTAGCCGTGCTATCCACTCCTCAGATGAAG
GTGAAGACCAGGCAGGTGACGAAGATGAAGACTAACTCGAGTCTGGTAAAGAAACCGCTGCTGCGAAATT
TGAACGCCAGCACATGGACTCGTCTACTAGTCGCAGCTTAATTAACCTAAACTGCTGCCACCGCTGAGCA
ATAACTAGCATAACCCCTTGGGGCCTCTAAACGGGTCTTGAGGGGTTTTTTGCTAGGATCGAGATCGATC
TCGATCCCGCGAAATTAATACGACTCACTATAGGGGAATTGTGAGCGGATAACAATTCCCCTCTAGAAAT
AATTTTGTTTAACTTTAAGAAGGAGATATACATATGGCTACGGTCCAAGAAATCCGCAACGCTCAACGCG
CAGATGGTCCGGCGACGGTCCTGGCAATCGGCACGGCAACCCCGGCTCATAGCGTGAACCAGGCAGATTA
TCCGGACTATTACTTTCGTATTACCAAATCTGAACACATGACGGAACTGAAAGAAAAATTCAAACGTATG
TGCGATAAAAGTATGATTAAAAAACGCTACATGTACCTGACCGAAGAAATCCTGAAAGAAAACCCGAATA
TGTGTGCCTACATGGCACCGAGCCTGGATGCGCGCCAGGACATTGTGGTTGTCGAAGTTCCGAAACTGGG
TAAAGAAGCGGCCACCAAAGCCATCAAAGAATGGGGCCAACCGAAATCAAAAATTACGCACCTGATCTTT
TGCACCACGTCGGGTGTGGATATGCCGGGTGCAGACTATCAGCTGACCAAACTGCTGGGTCTGCGTCCGA
GCGTTAAACGCTTTATGATGTACCAGCAAGGCTGCTTCGCAGGCGGTACGGTCCTGCGTCTGGCTAAAGA
TCTGGCGGAAAACAATAAAGGTGCTCGCGTTCTGGTGGTTTGTAGTGAAATTACCGCTGTCACGTTTCGT
GGTCCGGCGGATACCCATCTGGACTCCCTGGTTGGCCAGGCCCTGTTCGGCGATGGTGCAGCTGCGGTTA
TCGTCGGCGCAGATCCGGACACGAGTGTGGAACGTCCGCTGTATCAGCTGGTTTCAACCTCGCAAACGAT
TCTGCCGGATTCCGACGGTGCGATCGATGGCCATCTGCGCGAAGTGGGTCTGACCTTTCACCTGCTGAAA
GACGTTCCGGGCCTGATTTCAAAAAACATCGAAAAAAGCCTGTCTGAAGCCTTTGCACCGGTTGGTATTT
CGGATTGGAGCTCTATTTTCTGGATCGCACATCCGGGCGGTCCGGCAATCCTGGACCAGGTGGAAAGCAA
ACTGGGTCTGAAAGAAGAAAAACTGAAAGCTACCCGTCAAGTCCTGTCTGAATACGGCAATATGAGTTCC
GCGTGTGTGCTGTTCATTCTGGATGAAATGCGCAAAAAATCTGCCGAAGAAGCTAAAGCGACCACGGGCG
AAGGTCTGGATTGGGGCGTGCTGTTTGGTTTCGGTCCGGGTCTGACCGTCGAAACGGTCGTGCTGCACAG
TGTGCCGATCAAAGCGGGCGGTGGCGGTTCCGGCGGTGGTGGTAGTGGTGGTGGTGGCTCTCCGCCGCCG
GCCCTGCCGCCGAAACGTCGTCGCTAACTCGAGTCTGGTAAAGAAACCGCTGCTGCGAAATTTGAACGCC
AGCACATGGACTCGTCTACTAGTCGCAGCTTAATTAACCTAAACTGCTGCCACCGCTGAGCAATAACTAG
CATAACCCCTTGGGGCCTCTAAACGGGTCTTGAGGGGTTTTTTGCTAGGATCGAGATCGATCTCGATCCC
GCGAAATTAATACGACTCACTATAGGGGAATTGTGAGCGGATAACAATTCCCCTCTAGAAATAATTTTGT
TTAACTTTAAGAAGGAGATATACATATGAATCCGTCGCCGTCTGTTACCGAACTGCAAGTGGAAAATGTC
ACCTTTACGCCGAGTCTGCAACCGCCGGGCTCTACCAAATCGCATTTTCTGGGCGGTGCAGGTGAACGTG
GCCTGGAAATCGAAGGCAAATTTGTTAAATTCACCGCTATTGGTGTCTATCTGGAAGAAAACGCCGTGCC
GCTGCTGGCAGGCAAATGGAAAGGCAAAACCGCCGGTGAACTGACGGAATCTGTCGAATTTTTCCGCGAT
GTGGTTACCGGCCCGTTTGAAAAATTCATGAAAGTGACCATGATCCTGCCGCTGACGGGTGCGCAGTATT
CAGAAAAAGTTGCTGAAAATTGCATGGCGATTTGGAAATTTTTCGGCATCTACACCGATGCAGAAGCTAA
AGCGATTGAAAAATTTACGGAAGTGTTCAAAGACGAAATTTTTCCGCCGGGCAGCTCTATCCTGTTCACC
CAAAGTTCCGGTTCGCTGACGATTTCATTTTCGAAAGATGGCAGCATCCCGAAAGACGGTGTCGCGGTGA
TTGAAAACAATCTGCTGAGCGAAGCCGTTCTGGAATCTATGATCGGTAAAAACGGCGTCAGTCCGGCGGC
CAAAAAATCCCTGGCCGAACGTCTGTCAGCACTGCTGAATGTTGCTTCCGACAAAATGAAAGGCGGTGGC
GGCTCAGGTGGCGGTGGCTCTGGTGGCGGTGGTTCAGGCGTCAAAGAAAGTCTGGTGTGACTCGAGTCTG
GTAAAGAAACCGCTGCTGCGAAATTTGAACGCCAGCACATGGACTCGTCTACTAGTCGCAGCTTAATTAA
CCTAAACTGCTGCCACCGCTGAGCAATAACTAGCATAACCCCTTGGGGCCTCTAAACGGGTCTTGAGGGG
TTTTTTGCTAGCGAAAGGAGGAGTCGACTATATCCGGATTGGCGAATGGG
[124 nt withheld, positions 4671-4794]
C
[91 nt withheld, positions 4796-4886]
A
[49 nt withheld, positions 4888-4936]
CCTTTGACGTTGGAGTCCACGTTCTTT
[37 nt withheld, positions 4964-5000]
ACCCTATCTCGGTCTATTCTTTTGATTTATAAGGGATTTTGCCGATTTCGGCCTATTGGTTAAAAAATGA
GCTGATTTAACAAAAATTTAACGCGAATTTTAACAAAATATTAACGTTTACAATTTCTGGCGGCACGATG
GCATGAGATTATCAAAAAGGATCTTCACCTAGATCCTTTTAAATTAAAAATGAAGTTTTAAATCAATCTA
AAGTATATATGAGTAAACTTGGTCTGACAGTTACCAATGCTTAATCAGTGAGGCACCTATCTCAGCGATC
TGTCTATTTCGTTCATCCATAGTTGCCTGACTCCCCGTCGTGTAGATAACTACGATACGGGAGGGCTTAC
CATCTGGCCCCAGTGCTGCAATGATACCGCGAGACCCACGCTCACCGGCTCCAGATTTATCAGCAATAAA
CCAGCCAGCCGGAAGGGCCGAGCGCAGAAGTGGTCCTGCAACTTTATCCGCCTCCATCCAGTCTATTAAT
TGTTGCCGGGAAGCTAGAGTAAGTAGTTCGCCAGTTAATAGTTTGCGCAACGTTGTTGCCATTGCTACAG
GCATCGTGGTGTCACGCTCGTCGTTTGGTATGGCTTCATTCAGCTCCGGTTCCCAACGATCAAGGCGAGT
TACATGATCCCCCATGTTGTGCAAAAAAGCGGTTAGCTCCTTCGGTCCTCCGATCGTTGTCAGAAGTAAG
TTGGCCGCAGTGTTATCACTCATGGTTATGGCAGCACTGCATAATTCTCTTACTGTCATGCCATCCGTAA
GATGCTTTTCTGTGACTGGTGAGTACTCAACCAAGTCATTCTGAGAATAGTGTATGCGGCGACCGAGTTG
CTCTTGCCCGGCGTCAATACGGGATAATACCGCGCCACATAGCAGAACTTTAAAAGTGCTCATCATTGGA
AAACGTTCTTCGGGGCGAAAACTCTCAAGGATCTTACCGCTGTTGAGATCCAGTTCGATGTAACCCACTC
GTGCACCCAACTGATCTTCAGCATCTTTTACTTTCACCAGCGTTTCTGGGTGAGCAAAAACAGGAAGGCA
AAATGCCGCAAAAAAGGGAATAAGGGCGACACGGAAATGTTGAATACTCATACTCTTCCTTTTTCAATCA
TGATTGAAGCATTTATCAGGGTTATTGTCTCATGAGCGGATACATATTTGAATGTATTTAGAAAAATAAA
CAAATAGGTCATGACCAAAATCCCTTAACGTGAGTTTTCGTTCCACTGAGCGTCAGACCCCGTAGAAAAG
ATCAAAGGATCTTCTTGAGATCCTTTTTTTCTGCGCGTAATCTGCTGCTTGCAAACAAAAAAACCACCGC
TACCAGCGGTGGTTTGTTTGCCGGATCAAGAGCTACCAACTCTTTTTCCGAAGGTAACTGGCTTCAGCAG
AGCGCAGATACCAAATACTGTCCTTCTAGTGTAGCCGTAGTTAGGCCACCACTTCAAGAACTCTGTAGCA
CCGCCTACATACCTCGCTCTGCTAATCCTGTTACCAGTGGCTGCTGCCAGTGGCGATAAGTCGTGTCTTA
CCGGGTTGGACTCAAGACGATAGTTACCGGATAAGGCGCAGCGGTCGGGCTGAACGGGGGGTTCGTGCAC
ACAGCCCAGCTTGGAGCGAACGACCTACACCGAACTGAGATACCTACAGCGTGAGCTATGAGAAAGCGCC
ACGCTTCCCGAAGGGAGAAAGGCGGACAGGTATCCGGTAAGCGGCAGGGTCGGAACAGGAGAGCGCACGA
GGGAGCTTCCAGGGGGAAACGCCTGGTATCTTTATAGTCCTGTCGGGTTTCGCCACCTCTGACTTGAGCG
TCGATTTTTGTGATGCTCGTCAGGGGGGCGGAGCCTATGGAAAAACGCCAGCAACGCGGCCTTTTTACGG
TTCCTGGCCTTTTGCTGGCCTTTTGCTCACATGTTCTTTCCTGCGTTATCCCCTGATTCTGTGGATAACC
GTATTACCGCCTTTGAGTGAGCTGATACCGCTCGCCGCAGCCGAACGACCGAGCGCAGCGAGTCAGTGAG
CGAGGAAGCGGAAGAGCGCCTGATGCGGTATTTTCTCCTTACGCATCTGTGCGGTATTTCACACCGCATA
TATGGTGCACTCTCAGTACAATCTGCTCTGATGCCGCATAGTTAAGCCAGTATACACTCCGCTATCGCTA
CGTGACTGGGTCATGGCTGCGCCCCGACACCCGCCAACACCCGCTGACGCGCCCTGACGGGCTTGTCTGC
TCCCGGCATCCGCTTACAGACAAGCTGTGACCGTCTCCGGGAGCTGCATGTGTCAGAGGTTTTCACCGTC
ATCACCGAAACGCGCGAGGCAGCTGCGGTAAAGCTCATCAGCGTGGTCGTGAAGCGATTCACAGATGTCT
GCCTGTTCATCCGCGTCCAGCTCGTTGAGTTTCTCCAGAAGCGTTAATGTCTGGCTTCTGATAAAGCGGG
CCATGTTAAGGGCGGTTTTTTCCTGTTTGGTCACTGATGCCTCCGTGTAAGGGGGATTTCTGTTCATGGG
GGTAATGATACCGATGAAACGAGAGAGGATGCTCACGATACGGGTTACTGATGATGAACATGCCCGGTTA
CTGGAACGTTGTGAGGGTAAACAACTGGCGGTATGGATGCGGCGGGACCAGAGAAAAATCACTCAGGGTC
AATGCCAGCGCTTCGTTAATACAGATGTAGGTGTTCCACAGGGTAGCCAGCAGCATCCTGCGATGCAGAT
CCGGAACATAATGGTGCAGGGCGCTGACTTCCGCGTTTCCAGACTTTACGAAACACGGAAACCGAAGACC
ATTCATGTTGTTGCTCAGGTCGCAGACGTTTTGCAGCAGCAGTCGCTTCACGTTCGCTCGCGTATCGGTG
ATTCATTCTGCTAACCAGTAAGGCAACCCCGCCAGCCTAGCCGGGTCCTCAACGACAGGAGCACGATCAT
GCTAGTCATGCCCCGCGCCCACCGGAAGGAGCTGACTGGGTTGAAGGCTCTCAAGGGCATCGGTCGAGAT
CCCGGTGCCTAATGAGTGAGCTAACTTACATTAATTGCGTTGCGCTCACTGCCCGCTTTCCAGTCGGGAA
ACCTGTCGTGCCAGCTGCATTAATGAATCGGCCAACGCGCGGGGAGAGGCGGTTTGCGTATTGGGCGCCA
GGGTGGTTTTTCTTTTCACCAGTGAGACGGGCAACAGCTGATTGCCCTTCACCGCCTGGCCCTGAGAGAG
TTGCAGCAAGCGGTCCACGCTGGTTTGCCCCAGCAGGCGAAAATCCTGTTTGATGGTGGTTAACGGCGGG
ATATAACATGAGCTGTCTTCGGTATCGTCGTATCCCACTACCGAGATGTCCGCACCAACGCGCAGCCCGG
ACTCGGTAATGGCGCGCATTGCGCCCAGCGCCATCTGATCGTTGGCAACCAGCATCGCAGTGGGAACGAT
GCCCTCATTCAGCATTTGCATGGTTTGTTGAAAACCGGACATGGCACTCCAGTCGCCTTCCCGTTCCGCT
ATCGGCTGAATTTGATTGCGAGTGAGATATTTATGCCAGCCAGCCAGACGCAGACGCGCCGAGACAGAAC
TTAATGGGCCCGCTAACAGCGCGATTTGCTGGTGACCCAATGCGACCAGATGCTCCACGCCCAGTCGCGT
ACCGTCTTCATGGGAGAAAATAATACTGTTGATGGGTGTCTGGTCAGAGACATCAAGAAATAACGCCGGA
ACATTAGTGCAGGCAGCTTCCACAGCAATGGCATCCTGGTCATCCAGCGGATAGTTAATGATCAGCCCAC
TGACGCGTTGCGCGAGAAGATTGTGCACCGCCGCTTTACAGGCTTCGACGCCGCTTCGTTCTACCATCGA
CACCACCACGCTGGCACCCAGTTGATCGGCGCGAGATTTAATCGCCGCGACAATTTGCGACGGCGCGTGC
AGGGCCAGACTGGAGGTGGCAACGCCAATCAGCAACGACTGTTTGCCCGCCAGTTGTTGTGCCACGCGGT
TGGGAATGTAATTCAGCTCCGCCATCGCCGCTTCCACTTTTTCCCGCGTTTTCGCAGAAACGTGGCTGGC
CTGGTTCACCACGCGGGAAACGGTCTGATAAGAGACACCGGCATACTCTGCGACATCGTATAACGTTACT
GGTTTCACATTCACCACCCTGAATTGACTCTCTTCCGGGCGCTATCATGCCATACCGCGAAAGGTTTTGC
GCCATTCGATGGTGTCCGGGATCTCGACGCTCTCCCTTATGCGACTCCTGCATTAGGAAGCAGCCCAGTA
GTAGGTTGAGGCCGTTGAGCACCGCCGCCGCAAGGAATGGTGCATGCAAGGAGATGGCGCCCAACAGTCC
CCCGGCCACGGGGCCTGCCACCATACCCACGCCGAAACAAGCGCTCATGAGCCCGAAGTGGCGAGCCCGA
TCTTCCCCATCGGTGATGTCGGCGATATAGGCGCCAGCAACCGCACCTGTGGCGCCGGTGATGCCGGCCA
CGATGCGTCCGGCGTAGCCTAGGATCGAGATCGATCTCGATCCCGCGAAATTAATACGACTCACTATA
Features (pLannotate 1.2.2; 33 found; start..end, strand, type, name):
      3..27      +  protein_bind   lac operator: The lac repressor binds to the lac operator to inhibit transcription in E. coli. This inhibition can be relieved by adding lactose or isopropyl-β-D-thiogalactopyranoside (IPTG). lac repressor encoded by lacI
     42..64      +  RBS            RBS: efficient ribosome binding site from bacteriophage T7 gene 10 (Olins and Rangwala, 1989)
    162..1757    +  CDS            4CL3 (fragment): 4CL3_ARATH - Experimental evidence at protein level: Swiss-Prot protein existence level 1. Produces CoA thioesters of a variety of hydroxy- and methoxy- substituted cinnamic acids, which are used to synthesize several phenylpropanoid-derived compounds, including anthocyanins, flavonoids, isoflavonoids, coumarins, lignin, suberin and wall-bound phenolics. From Arabidopsis thaliana (Mouse-ear cress).
   1767..1922    +  CDS            Wasl (fragment): WASL_MOUSE - Experimental evidence at protein level: Swiss-Prot protein existence level 1. Regulates actin polymerization by stimulating the actin- nucleating activity of the Arp2/3 complex. Involved in various processes, such as mitosis and cytokinesis, via its role in the regulation of actin polymerization. Together with CDC42, involved in the extension and maintenance of the formation of thin, actin-rich surface projections called filopodia. In addition to its role in the cytoplasm, also plays a role in the nucleus by regulating gene transcription, probably by promoting nuclear actin polyme
   1938..1979    +  CDS            S-Tag (fragment): affinity and epitope tag derived from pancreatic ribonuclease A
   2035..2082    +  terminator     T7 terminator: transcription terminator for bacteriophage T7 RNA polymerase
   2116..2134    +  promoter       T7 promoter: promoter for bacteriophage T7 RNA polymerase
   2135..2159    +  protein_bind   lac operator: The lac repressor binds to the lac operator to inhibit transcription in E. coli. This inhibition can be relieved by adding lactose or isopropyl-β-D-thiogalactopyranoside (IPTG). lac repressor encoded by lacI
   2174..2196    +  RBS            RBS: efficient ribosome binding site from bacteriophage T7 gene 10 (Olins and Rangwala, 1989)
   2204..3364    +  CDS            CHS1: CHS1_SOYBN - Experimental evidence at protein level: Swiss-Prot protein existence level 1. The primary product of this enzyme is 4,2',4',6'- tetrahydroxychalcone (also termed naringenin-chalcone or chalcone) which can under specific conditions spontaneously isomerize into naringenin. From Glycine max (Soybean) (Glycine hispida).
   3395..3417    -  CDS            9xHis (fragment): 9xHis affinity tag
   3470..3511    +  CDS            S-Tag (fragment): affinity and epitope tag derived from pancreatic ribonuclease A
   3567..3614    +  terminator     T7 terminator: transcription terminator for bacteriophage T7 RNA polymerase
   3648..3666    +  promoter       T7 promoter: promoter for bacteriophage T7 RNA polymerase
   3667..3691    +  protein_bind   lac operator: The lac repressor binds to the lac operator to inhibit transcription in E. coli. This inhibition can be relieved by adding lactose or isopropyl-β-D-thiogalactopyranoside (IPTG). lac repressor encoded by lacI
   3706..3728    +  RBS            RBS: efficient ribosome binding site from bacteriophage T7 gene 10 (Olins and Rangwala, 1989)
   3742..4377    +  CDS            CHI1 (fragment): CFI1_ARATH - Also known as CFI, TT5. Experimental evidence at protein level: Swiss-Prot protein existence level 1. Catalyzes the intramolecular cyclization of bicyclic chalcones into tricyclic (S)-flavanones. Responsible for the isomerization of 4,2',4',6'-tetrahydroxychalcone (also termed chalcone) into naringenin. From Arabidopsis thaliana (Mouse-ear cress).
   4405..4428    +  CDS            FAPα2 (fragment): fluorogen-activating protein composed of a dimer of the L5-MG single-chain antibody fragment (Szent-Gyorgyi et al., 2008) binds malachite green derivatives to produce red fluorescence
   4483..4524    +  CDS            S-Tag (fragment): affinity and epitope tag derived from pancreatic ribonuclease A
   4580..4627    +  terminator     T7 terminator: transcription terminator for bacteriophage T7 RNA polymerase
   4671..5126    +  rep_origin     f1 ori (sequence partly withheld): f1 bacteriophage origin of replication; arrow indicates direction of (+) strand synthesis
   5241..6101    -  CDS            AmpR: β-lactamase; bla; confers resistance to ampicillin, carbenicillin, and related antibiotics
   6102..6194    -  promoter       AmpR promoter: bla
   6275..6863    +  rep_origin     ori: high-copy-number ColE1/pMB1/pBR322/pUC origin of replication
   7049..7191    -  misc_feature   bom: basis of mobility region from pBR322
   7293..7484    -  CDS            rop: Rop protein, which maintains plasmids at low copy number; rop
   7501..7881    +  CDS            YPB1_ECOLX: Protein predicted: Swiss-Prot protein existence level 4. From Escherichia coli.
   7943..8007    -  CDS            TcR (fragment): tetracycline efflux protein; tet; confers resistance to tetracycline
   8022..8043    -  protein_bind   CAP binding site: CAP binding activates transcription in the presence of cAMP. E. coli catabolite activator protein
   8056..9138    -  CDS            lacI: lac repressor; lacI; The lac repressor binds to the lac operator to inhibit transcription in E. coli. This inhibition can be relieved by adding lactose or isopropyl-β-D-thiogalactopyranoside (IPTG).
   9139..9216    -  promoter       lacI promoter: lacI
   9224..9497    -  CDS            TcR (fragment): tetracycline efflux protein; tet; confers resistance to tetracycline
   9532..2       +  promoter       T7 promoter (across the origin): promoter for bacteriophage T7 RNA polymerase
