[The description below was written by a language model from this plasmid's Addgene catalogue record and pLannotate feature annotations shown in this document.]
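Description:
pETM6-Vv4CL-CmCHS-CmCHI is a bacterial expression plasmid built on the pETM6 backbone, a pET-style vector designed for assembling multigene pathways in Escherichia coli. It is propagated through a ColE1/pBR322-type origin accompanied by the bom and rop regions. The catalogue lists it as high copy, although rop normally moderates copy number. Selection is with ampicillin via the β-lactamase gene. An f1 origin is also present, along with short remnants of the pBR322 tetracycline resistance gene that are not functional markers. The backbone carries lacI under its own promoter, supplying the repressor that controls the expression cassettes.

The payload consists of three plant enzymes: 4-coumarate:CoA ligase from Vitis vinifera (Vv4CL), and chalcone synthase (CmCHS) and chalcone isomerase (CmCHI) from the species recorded as C. maxima. The feature table shows them in a monocistronic arrangement, each gene having its own T7 promoter, lac operator, T7 gene 10 ribosome binding site and T7 terminator, so all three are transcribed independently by T7 RNA polymerase and induced with IPTG in a suitable T7-expressing host. The automated annotation labels the coding regions by their closest homologues from Arabidopsis and soybean. Small hits following each gene (S-tag, His-tag, Wasl and FAP fragments) appear to be leftover multiple cloning site sequence or spurious matches rather than intended fusions.

Together the enzymes activate phenylpropanoic acids such as p-coumaric acid to CoA thioesters, condense them into chalcones and cyclize these into flavanones such as naringenin. The plasmid was used in metabolic engineering work on E. coli co-cultures for flavonoid production.
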