Addgene plasmid #73403: pETM6-Vv4CL-CmCHS-CmCHI
Purpose: Expresses three enzymes to convert phenylpropanoic acids to flavanones in vivo
Depositing lab: Mattheos Koffas. Depositing organization: Rensselaer Polytechnic Institute. Publication: Experimental and computational optimization of an Escherichia coli co-culture for the efficient production of flavonoids. Jones JA, Vernacchio VR, Sinkoe AL, Collins SM, Ibrahim MH, Lachance DM, Hahn J, Koffas MA. Metab Eng. 2016 Feb 6;35:55-63. doi: 10.1016/j.ymben.2016.01.006. PubMed 26860871.
Backbone
  Vector backbone: pETM6
  Backbone manufacturer: Koffas Lab, Addgene Plasmid #49795
  Backbone size w/o insert (bp): 5203
  Vector type: Bacterial Expression
Growth in bacteria
  Bacterial resistance: Ampicillin, 100 μg/mL
  Growth temperature: 37°C
  Growth strain: DH5alpha
  Copy number: High Copy
Gene/Insert 1
  Gene/Insert name: Vv4CL
  Species: V. vinifera
  Promoter: T7
  Cloning method: Restriction Enzyme; 5′ cloning site unknown (unknown if destroyed); 3′ cloning site unknown (unknown if destroyed)
  Sequencing primers: 5′ pBRrevBam
Gene/Insert 2
  Gene/Insert name: CmCHS
  Species: C. maxima
  Promoter: T7
  Cloning method: Restriction Enzyme; 5′ cloning site unknown (unknown if destroyed); 3′ cloning site unknown (unknown if destroyed)
  Sequencing primers: 5′ unknown
Gene/Insert 3
  Gene/Insert name: CmCHI
  Species: C. maxima
  Promoter: T7
  Cloning method: Restriction Enzyme; 5′ cloning site unknown (unknown if destroyed); 3′ cloning site unknown (unknown if destroyed)
  Sequencing primers: 5′ unknown
Terms and licenses: Academic/Nonprofit Terms; Industry Terms: Not Available to Industry
How to cite: pETM6-Vv4CL-CmCHS-CmCHI was a gift from Mattheos Koffas (Addgene plasmid # 73403 ; http://n2t.net/addgene:73403 ; RRID:Addgene_73403)
