>Addgene plasmid #73403 | pETM6-Vv4CL-CmCHS-CmCHI | addgene partial sequence | sequence record 139078 | pBRrevBam 5'-GGTGATGTCGGCGATATAGG-3'
GATGCGTCCGGCGTAGCCTAGGATCGAGATCGATCTCGATCCCGCGAAATTAATACGACTCACTATAGGG
GAATTGTGAGCGGATAACAATTCCCCTCTAGAAATAATTTTGTTTAACTTTAAGAAGGAGATATACATAT
GATTAGTATTGAAACGCAAAACCCGGATGTTAGCAACCTGGACACCTCGCACTCTATTCCGAAAATGGCA
AACCGTATTGATGACCATGTGTTTCGTTCTAAACTGCCGGAAATTCCGATCAGTAACCATCTGCCGCTGC
ACACGTATTGCTTCGAAAATTACTCGCAGTTTGCAGACCGTCCGTGTCTGATTGTTGGCTCGACGAACAA
AACCTATAGCTTCGCTGAAACCCATCTGATCTCTCGCAAAGTGGGCGCAGGTTTTGCTCACCTGGGTCTG
AAACAGGGCGATGTGGTTATGATTCTGCTGCAAAATTGCGCGGAATTTGCCTTCAGCTTTCTGGGTGCGT
CTATGGTTGGCGCCGTCACCACGACCGCAAACCCGTTCTACACGTCCGCGGAAATCTTCAAACAGCTGAA
CGCATCAAAAGCTAAAATCGTCGTGACCCAGGCGCAATATGTGGATAAACTGCGCGACTACCCGGATGGT
CAAGTTGCCAAAATTGGCGAAGGTTTCACGGTCATTACCATCGATGACCCGCCGGAAAACTGTATGCATT
TTAGTGTTGTCTCCGAAGCGAACGAAAGCGAACTGCCGGAAGTCTCAATTAATTCGGATGACCCGGTGGC
C
