>Addgene plasmid #73403 | pETM6-Vv4CL-CmCHS-CmCHI | addgene partial sequence | sequence record 139174 | RecAGcR 5'-GACTTTTACGCCGAGTTTGC-3'
AACGTGGCCTGGAAATCGAAGGCAAATTTGTTAAATTCACCGCTATTGGTGTCTATCTGGAAGAAAACGC
CGTGCCGCTGCTGGCAGGCAAATGGAAAGGCAAAACCGCCGGTGAACTGACGGAATCTGTCGAATTTTTC
CGCGATGTGGTTACCGGCCCGTTTGAAAAATTCATGAAAGTGACCATGATCCTGCCGCTGACGGGTGCGC
AGTATTCAGAAAAAGTTGCTGAAAATTGCATGGCGATTTGGAAATTTTTCGGCATCTACACCGATGCAGA
AGCTAAAGCGATTGAAAAATTTACGGAAGTGTTCAAAGACGAAATTTTTCCGCCGGGCAGCTCTATCCTG
TTCACCCAAAGTTCCGGTTCGCTGACGATTTCATTTTCGAAAGATGGCAGCATCCCGAAAGACGGTGTCG
CGGTGATTGAAAACAATCTGCTGAGCGAAGCCGTTCTGGAATCTATGATCGGTAAAAACGGCGTCAGTCC
GGCGGCCAAAAAATCCCTGGCCGAACGTCTGTCAGCACTGCTGAATGTTGCTTCCGACAAAATGAAAGGC
GGTGGCGGCTCAGGTGGCGGTGGCTCTGGTGGCGGTGGTTCAGGCGTCAAAGAAAGTCTGGTGTGACTCG
AGTCTGGTAAAGAAACCGCTGCTGCGAAATTTGAACGCCAGCACATGGACTCGTCTACTAGTCGCAGCTT
AATTAACCTAAACTGCTGCCACCGCTGAGCAATAACTAGCATAACC
